Addgene plasmid #70194: pBEST_OR2-OR1-Pr_UTR1-deGFP-T500 BsaI, BbsI-safe (105p)
Purpose: Derived from 21 with silent mutations to make BsaI, BbsI compatible
Depositing lab: Richard Murray. Depositing organization: California Institute of Technology. Publication: Linear DNA for rapid prototyping of synthetic biological circuits in an Escherichia coli based TX-TL cell-free system. Sun ZZ, Yeung E, Hayes CA, Noireaux V, Murray RM. ACS Synth Biol. 2014 Jun 20;3(6):387-97. doi: 10.1021/sb400131a. Epub 2013 Dec 4. PubMed 24303785.
Backbone
  Vector backbone: pBEST
Growth in bacteria
  Bacterial resistance: Ampicillin, 100 μg/mL
  Growth temperature: 30°C
  Growth strain: KL740
  Growth instructions: Critical to grow in KL740 at 29-30C, or will overexpress and mutate
  Copy number: High Copy
Gene/Insert
  Gene/Insert name: deGFP
Terms and licenses: Academic/Nonprofit Terms; Industry Terms: Not Available to Industry
How to cite: pBEST_OR2-OR1-Pr_UTR1-deGFP-T500 BsaI, BbsI-safe (105p) was a gift from Richard Murray (Addgene plasmid # 70194 ; http://n2t.net/addgene:70194 ; RRID:Addgene_70194)
