[The description below was written by a language model from this plasmid's Addgene catalogue record and pLannotate feature annotations shown in this document.]
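Description:
pBEST_OR2-OR1-Pr_UTR1-deGFP-T500 BsaI, BbsI-safe (105p) is a small (about 3.2 kb) bacterial expression plasmid on the pBEST backbone, built as a reporter for E. coli-based cell-free transcription-translation (TX-TL) work. It replicates from a high-copy ColE1/pUC-type origin and is selected with ampicillin through a β-lactamase gene driven by its own bla promoter.

As the name indicates, the payload is a deGFP reporter cassette. It consists of a lambda phage Pr promoter with the OR2 and OR1 operator sites, the UTR1 leader, the deGFP coding sequence and the T500 transcriptional terminator. The automated annotation supports part of this layout. It identifies the strong ribosome binding site from T7 gene 10 just upstream of the reporter, which corresponds to the UTR1 region. It also finds an EGFP-family open reading frame of roughly 670 nt, labelled by closest match as a related EGFP variant but recorded in the catalogue as deGFP. The promoter, operators and terminator are not annotated as features. However, a fragment matching lambda sequence (called as part of the O protein) lies immediately upstream of the cassette across the circular junction. A short tetracycline-resistance gene fragment downstream of the reporter appears to be a non-functional backbone remnant.

OR2-OR1-Pr is a strong promoter repressible by lambda cI. This fits the record's warning that the plasmid must be kept in a specific strain at reduced temperature, because it otherwise overexpresses and accumulates mutations. This version derives from an earlier plasmid in the same collection and carries silent mutations that remove BsaI and BbsI sites. That makes it compatible with Golden Gate-style Type IIS assembly for rapid prototyping of synthetic circuits.
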