Features (pLannotate 1.2.2; 7 found; start..end, strand, type, name):
      7..29      +  RBS            RBS: efficient ribosome binding site from bacteriophage T7 gene 10 (Olins and Rangwala, 1989)
     39..710     +  CDS            (3-F)Tyr-EGFP: (3-F)Tyr-EGFP is a basic (constitutively fluorescent) green fluorescent protein published in 2004, derived from Aequorea victoria.
    750..881     +  CDS            TcR (fragment): tetracycline efflux protein; tet; confers resistance to tetracycline
   1061..1649    -  rep_origin     ori: high-copy-number ColE1/pMB1/pBR322/pUC origin of replication
   1820..2680    -  CDS            AmpR: β-lactamase; bla; confers resistance to ampicillin, carbenicillin, and related antibiotics
   2681..2785    -  promoter       AmpR promoter: bla
   2887..3180    +  CDS            O (fragment): VRPO_LAMBD - Protein inferred from homology: Swiss-Prot protein existence level 3. Necessary for the bidirectional replication of DNA. It interacts with the ori (origin of replication) region of the genome during the initiation of replication. From Escherichia phage lambda (Bacteriophage lambda).
>Addgene plasmid #70194 | pBEST_OR2-OR1-Pr_UTR1-deGFP-T500 BsaI, BbsI-safe (105p) | analyzer sequence | sequence record 125451
AATAATTTTGTTTAACTTTAAGAAGGAGATATACCATGGAGCTTTTCACTGGCGTTGTTCCCATCCTGGT
CGAGCTGGACGGCGACGTAAACGGCCACAAGTTCAGCGTGTCCGGCGAGGGCGAGGGCGATGCCACCTAC
GGCAAGCTGACCCTGAAGTTCATCTGCACCACCGGCAAGCTGCCCGTGCCCTGGCCCACCCTCGTGACCA
CCCTGACCTACGGCGTGCAGTGCTTCAGCCGCTACCCCGACCACATGAAGCAGCACGACTTCTTCAAGTC
CGCCATGCCCGAAGGCTACGTCCAGGAGCGCACCATCTTCTTCAAGGACGACGGCAACTACAAGACCCGC
GCCGAGGTGAAGTTCGAGGGCGACACCCTGGTGAACCGCATCGAGCTGAAGGGCATCGACTTCAAGGAGG
ACGGCAACATCCTGGGGCACAAGCTGGAGTACAACTACAACAGCCACAACGTCTATATCATGGCCGACAA
GCAGAAGAACGGCATCAAGGTGAACTTCAAGATCCGCCACAACATCGAGGACGGCAGCGTGCAGCTCGCC
GACCACTACCAGCAGAACACCCCCATCGGCGACGGCCCCGTGCTGCTGCCCGACAACCACTACCTGAGCA
CCCAGTCCGCCCTGAGCAAAGACCCCAACGAGAAGCGCGATCACATGGTCCTGCTGGAGTTCGTGACCGC
CGCCGGGATCTAACTCGAGCAAAGCCCGCCGAAAGGCGGGCTTTTCTGTGTCGACCGATGCCCTTGAGAG
CCTTCAACCCAGTCAGCTCCTTCCGGTGGGCGCGGGGCATGACTATCGTCGCCGCACTTATGACTGTGTT
CTTTATCATGCAACTCGTAGGACAGGTGCCGGCAGCGCTCTTCCGCTTCCTCGCTCACTGACTCGCTGCG
CTCGGTCGTTCGGCTGCGGCGAGCGGTATCAGCTCACTCAAAGGCGGTAATACGGTTATCCACAGAATCA
GGGGATAACGCAGGAAAGAACATGTGAGCAAAAGGCCAGCAAAAGGCCAGGAACCGTAAAAAGGCCGCGT
TGCTGGCGTTTTTCCATAGGCTCCGCCCCCCTGACGAGCATCACAAAAATCGACGCTCAAGTCAGAGGTG
GCGAAACCCGACAGGACTATAAAGATACCAGGCGTTTCCCCCTGGAAGCTCCCTCGTGCGCTCTCCTGTT
CCGACCCTGCCGCTTACCGGATACCTGTCCGCCTTTCTCCCTTCGGGAAGCGTGGCGCTTTCTCATAGCT
CACGCTGTAGGTATCTCAGTTCGGTGTAGGTCGTTCGCTCCAAGCTGGGCTGTGTGCACGAACCCCCCGT
TCAGCCCGACCGCTGCGCCTTATCCGGTAACTATCGTCTTGAGTCCAACCCGGTAAGACACGACTTATCG
CCACTGGCAGCAGCCACTGGTAACAGGATTAGCAGAGCGAGGTATGTAGGCGGTGCTACAGAGTTCTTGA
AGTGGTGGCCTAACTACGGCTACACTAGAAGAACAGTATTTGGTATCTGCGCTCTGCTGAAGCCAGTTAC
CTTCGGAAAAAGAGTTGGTAGCTCTTGATCCGGCAAACAAACCACCGCTGGTAGCGGTGGTTTTTTTGTT
TGCAAGCAGCAGATTACGCGCAGAAAAAAAGGATCTCAAGAAGATCCTTTGATCTTTTCTACGGGGTCTG
ACGCTCAGTGGAACGAAAACTCACGTTAAGGGATTTTGGTCATGAGATTATCAAAAAGGATCTTCACCTA
GATCCTTTTAAATTAAAAATGAAGTTTTAAATCAATCTAAAGTATATATGAGTAAACTTGGTCTGACAGT
TACCAATGCTTAATCAGTGAGGCACCTATCTCAGCGATCTGTCTATTTCGTTCATCCATAGTTGCCTGAC
TCCCCGTCGTGTAGATAACTACGATACGGGAGGGCTTACCATCTGGCCCCAGTGCTGCAATGATACCGCG
TGACCCACGCTCACCGGCTCCAGATTTATCAGCAATAAACCAGCCAGCCGGAAGGGCCGAGCGCAGAAGT
GGTCCTGCAACTTTATCCGCCTCCATCCAGTCTATTAATTGTTGCCGGGAAGCTAGAGTAAGTAGTTCGC
CAGTTAATAGTTTGCGCAACGTTGTTGCCATTGCTACAGGCATCGTGGTGTCACGCTCGTCGTTTGGTAT
GGCTTCATTCAGCTCCGGTTCCCAACGATCAAGGCGAGTTGCATGATCCCCCATGTTGTGCAAAAAAGCG
GTTAGCTCCTTCGGTCCTCCGATCGTTGTCAGAAGTAAGTTGGCCGCAGTGTTATCACTCATGGTTATGG
CAGCACTGCATAATTCTCTTACTGTCATGCCATCCGTAAGATGCTTTTCTGTGACTGGTGAGTACTCAAC
CAAGTCATTCTGAGAATAGTGTATGCGGCGACCGAGTTGCTCTTGCCCGGCGTCAACACGGGATAATACC
GCGCCACATAGCAGAACTTTAAAAGTGCTCATCATTGGAAAACGTTCTTCGGGGCGAAAACTCTCAAGGA
TCTTACCGCTGTTGAGATCCAGTTCGATGTAACCCACTCGTGCACCCAACTGATCTTCAGCATCTTTTAC
TTTCACCAGCGTTTCTGGGTGAGCAAAAACAGGAAGGCAAAATGCCGCAAAAAAGGGAATAAGGGCGACA
CGGAAATGTTGAATACTCATACTCTTCCTTTTTCAATATTATTGAAGCATTTATCAGGGTTATTGTCTCA
TGAGCGGATACATATTTGAATGTATTTAGAAAAATAAACAAATAGGGGTTCCGCGCACATTTCCCCGAAA
AGTGCCACCTGACGTCTAAGAAACCATTATTATCATGACATTAACCTATAAAAATAGGCGTATCACGAGG
CCCTTTCGTGTTCAAGAATTCTGGCGAATCCTCTGACCAGCCAGAAAACGACCTTTCTGTGGTGAAACCG
GATGCTGCAATTCAGAGCGCCAGCAAGTGGGGGACAGCAGATGACCTGACCGCCGCAGAGTGGATGTTTG
ACATGGTGATGACTATCGCACCATCAGCCAGAAAACCGAATTTTGCTGGGTGGGCTAACGATATCCGCCT
GATGCGTGAACGTGACGGACGTAACCACCGCGACATGTGTGTGCTGTTCCGCTGGGCATGCTGAGCTAAC
ACCGTGCGTGTTGACAATTTTACCTCTGGCGGTGATAATGGTTGCAGCTAGC
