>Addgene plasmid #70194 | pBEST_OR2-OR1-Pr_UTR1-deGFP-T500 BsaI, BbsI-safe (105p) | addgene partial sequence | sequence record 149164 | pBEST-F 5'-CATGGTGAAGACTATCGCAC-3'
ACGATATCCGCCTGATGCGTGAACGTGACGGACGTAACCACCGCGACATGTGTGTGCTGTTCCGCTGGGC
ATGCTGAGCTAACACCGTGCGTGTTGACAATTTTACCTCTGGCGGTGATAATGGTTGCAGCTAGCAATAA
TTTTGTTTAACTTTAAGAAGGAGATATACCATGGAGCTTTTCACTGGCGTTGTTCCCATCCTGGTCGAGC
TGGACGGCGACGTAAACGGCCACAAGTTCAGCGTGTCCGGCGAGGGCGAGGGCGATGCCACCTACGGCAA
GCTGACCCTGAAGTTCATCTGCACCACCGGCAAGCTGCCCGTGCCCTGGCCCACCCTCGTGACCACCCTG
ACCTACGGCGTGCAGTGCTTCAGCCGCTACCCCGACCACATGAAGCAGCACGACTTCTTCAAGTCCGCCA
TGCCCGAAGGCTACGTCCAGGAGCGCACCATCTTCTTCAAGGACGACGGCAACTACAAGACCCGCGCCGA
GGTGAAGTTCGAGGGCGACACCCTGGTGAACCGCATCGAGCTGAAGGGCATCGACTTCAAGGAGGACGGC
AACATCCTGGGGCACAAGCTGGAGTACAACTACAACAGCCACAACGTCTATATCATGGCCGACAAGCAGA
AGAACGGCATCAAGGTGAACTTCAAGATCCGCCACAACATCGAGGACGGCAGCGTGCAGCTCGCCGACCA
CTACCAGCAGAACACCCCCATCGGCGACGGCCCCGTGCTGCTGCCCGACAACCACTACCTGAGCACCCAG
TCCGCCCTGAGCAAAGACCCCAACGAGAAGCGCGATCACATGGTCCTGCTGGAGTTCGTGACCGCCGCCG
GGATCTAACTCGAGCA
