>Addgene plasmid #70194 | pBEST_OR2-OR1-Pr_UTR1-deGFP-T500 BsaI, BbsI-safe (105p) | addgene partial sequence | sequence record 149165 | MoCloF 5'-agcgaggaagcggaagagcg-3'
ACACAGTCATAAGTGCGGCGACGATAGTCATGCCCCGCGCCCACCGGAAGGAGCTGACTGGGTTGAAGGC
TCTCAAGGGCATCGGTCGACACAGAAAAGCCCGCCTTTCGGCGGGCTTTGCTCGAGTTAGATCCCGGCGG
CGGTCACGAACTCCAGCAGGACCATGTGATCGCGCTTCTCGTTGGGGTCTTTGCTCAGGGCGGACTGGGT
GCTCAGGTAGTGGTTGTCGGGCAGCAGCACGGGGCCGTCGCCGATGGGGGTGTTCTGCTGGTAGTGGTCG
GCGAGCTGCACGCTGCCGTCCTCGATGTTGTGGCGGATCTTGAAGTTCACCTTGATGCCGTTCTTCTGCT
TGTCGGCCATGATATAGACGTTGTGGCTGTTGTAGTTGTACTCCAGCTTGTGCCCCAGGATGTTGCCGTC
CTCCTTGAAGTCGATGCCCTTCAGCTCGATGCGGTTCACCAGGGTGTCGCCCTCGAACTTCACCTCGGCG
CGGGTCTTGTAGTTGCCGTCGTCCTTGAAGAAGATGGTGCGCTCCTGGACGTAGCCTTCGGGCATGGCGG
ACTTGAAGAAGTCGTGCTGCTTCATGTGGTCGGGGTAGCGGCTGAAGCACTGCACGCCGTAGGTCAGGGT
GGTCACGAGGGTGGGCCAGGGCACGGGCAGCTTGCCGGTGGTGCAGATGAACTTCAGGGTCAGCTTGCCG
TAGGTGGCATCGCCCTCGCCCTCGCCGGACACGCTGAACTTGTGGCCGTTTACGTCGCCGTCCAGCTCGA
CCAGGATGGGAACAACGCCAGTGAAAAGCTCCATGGTATATCTCCTTCTTAAAGTTAAACAAAATTATTG
CTAGCTGCAACCATTATCACCGCCAGAGGTAAAATTGTCAACACGCACGGTGTTAGCTCAGCATGCCCAG
CGGAACAGCACACAC
